Addgene plasmid #244683: CL20_mEGFP_FOidr_131
Purpose: Express mEGFP-tagged intrinsically disordered protein (IDR), FOidr_131, derived from human fusion protein PAX5_BZW1; PAX5_CBFA2T3; PAX5_ESRRA; PAX5_FOXP1; PAX5_JAK2; PAX5_KANK1; PAX5_NCOA5; PAX5_NOL4L; PAX5_PAX5; PAX5_ZCCHC7; PAX5_ZNF276; PAX5_ZNF521; ZCCHC7_PAX5
Depositing lab: Richard Kriwacki. Depositing organization: St. Jude Children's Research Hospital. Publication: Proteome-wide computational analyses reveal links between protein condensate formation and RNA biology. Maiti S, Tripathi S, Baggett DW, Phillips AH, Park CG, Wang J, Wahiduzzaman, Freyaldenhoven WT, Kinger S, Pioso BJ, Bollinger JC, Somjee R, Lang B, Babu MM, Kriwacki RW. Sci Adv. 2025 Dec 5;11(49):eady1420. doi: 10.1126/sciadv.ady1420. Epub 2025 Dec 3. PubMed 41337585.
Backbone
  Vector backbone: CL20
  Vector type: Mammalian Expression
Growth in bacteria
  Bacterial resistance: Ampicillin, 100 μg/mL
  Growth temperature: 37°C
  Growth strain: NEB Stable
  Copy number: High Copy
Gene/Insert
  Gene/Insert name: FOidr_131
  Species: H. sapiens (human)
  Mutation: Unmutated
  Tag / fusion protein: monomeric EGFP (N terminal on insert)
  Cloning method: Restriction Enzyme; 5′ cloning site Unknown (unknown if destroyed)
Terms and licenses: Academic/Nonprofit Terms; Industry Terms: Not Available to Industry
Depositor comments: PAX5_BZW1_139_202; PAX5_CBFA2T3_139_202; PAX5_ESRRA_31_94; PAX5_FOXP1_139_202; PAX5_JAK2_139_202; PAX5_KANK1_73_136; PAX5_NCOA5_31_94; PAX5_NOL4L_139_202; PAX5_PAX5_139_202; PAX5_ZCCHC7_139_202; PAX5_ZNF276_31_94; PAX5_ZNF521_139_202; ZCCHC7_PAX5_327_390
How to cite: CL20_mEGFP_FOidr_131 was a gift from Richard Kriwacki (Addgene plasmid # 244683 ; http://n2t.net/addgene:244683 ; RRID:Addgene_244683)
