[The description below was written by a language model from this plasmid's Addgene catalogue record and pLannotate feature annotations shown in this document.]
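Description:
CL20_mEGFP_FOidr_131 is a mammalian expression plasmid built on the CL20 backbone. The catalogue lists it only as "Mammalian Expression", but the feature table shows it has the architecture of a self-inactivating HIV-1 lentiviral transfer vector. A CMV enhancer is fused to a truncated 5' LTR, which would drive synthesis of the vector genome in packaging cells. This is followed by the Ψ packaging signal with a partial gag region, the cPPT/CTS, and the Rev response element for Rev-dependent nuclear export. The unit ends in a ΔU3 3' LTR fragment and a rabbit β-globin polyadenylation signal. In bacteria the plasmid is maintained through a high-copy ColE1/pUC-type origin and selected with ampicillin via the β-lactamase gene. The backbone also carries an SV40 origin and poly(A) signal and remnants of lac regulatory sequences. The short vif, nef, Rev, lacI and TRE hits appear to be residual fragments rather than functional elements.

The payload lies between the LTRs and is driven by an internal CMV enhancer/promoter. It encodes monomeric EGFP fused at the N-terminus of FOidr_131, an unmutated human intrinsically disordered region. The annotation identifies the insert as a PAX5 fragment of roughly 64 residues, which matches the depositor's coordinates. The same PAX5-derived segment is shared by a set of oncogenic fusion proteins, including PAX5 fusions with JAK2, FOXP1, ESRRA, ZNF521 and ZCCHC7, among others. No WPRE or mammalian selection marker is annotated, so expressing cells would be identified by green fluorescence. The construct is meant for expressing the fluorescently tagged IDR in mammalian cells, and the associated publication concerns protein condensate formation and its links to RNA biology. This suggests it is used to image the localisation or condensate-forming behaviour of the segment, although the record does not spell out the assay.
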