Features (pLannotate 1.2.2; 29 found; start..end, strand, type, name):
    199..254     -  polyA_signal   β-globin poly(A) signal: rabbit β-globin polyadenylation signal (Gil and Proudfoot, 1987)
    340..475     -  LTR            3' LTR (ΔU3) (fragment): self-inactivating 3' long terminal repeat (LTR) from HIV-1
    477..545     -  CDS            nef (fragment): NEF_HV1Z2 - Experimental evidence at protein level: Swiss-Prot protein existence level 1. Extracellular Nef protein targets CD4(+) T-lymphocytes for apoptosis by interacting with CXCR4 surface receptors. From Human immunodeficiency virus type 1 group M subtype D (isolate Z2/CDC-Z34) (HIV-1).
    571..762     -  CDS            PAX5 (fragment): PAX5_HUMAN - Experimental evidence at protein level: Swiss-Prot protein existence level 1. (Microbial infection) Plays an essential role in the maintenance of Epstein-Barr virus genome copy number within the host cell by promoting EBNA1/oriP-dependent binding and transcription (PubMed:31941781). Participates also in the inhibition of lytic EBV reactivation by modulating viral BZLF1 activity (PubMed:23678172). From Homo sapiens (Human).
    805..1521    -  CDS            mEGFP: mEGFP is a basic (constitutively fluorescent) green fluorescent protein published in 2002, derived from Aequorea victoria. It has moderate acid sensitivity.
   1535..1572    -  misc_feature   MCS (fragment): multiple cloning site
   1571..1587    -  promoter       tight TRE promoter (fragment): Tet-responsive promoter PTight, consisting of seven tet operator sequences followed by the minimal CMV promoter
   1603..1806    -  promoter       CMV promoter: human cytomegalovirus (CMV) immediate early promoter
   1807..2110    -  enhancer       CMV enhancer: human cytomegalovirus immediate early enhancer
   2178..2194    -  misc_feature   MCS (fragment): multiple cloning site
   2194..2219    -  CDS            Rev (fragment): human immunodeficiency virus 1 (HIV-1) Rev protein; rev; enhances nuclear export of unspliced and incompletely spliced viral mRNAs
   2596..2829    -  misc_feature   RRE: The Rev response element (RRE) of HIV-1 allows for Rev-dependent mRNA export from the nucleus to the cytoplasm.
   2963..3046    -  CDS            vif (fragment): VIF_HV1BR - Experimental evidence at protein level: Swiss-Prot protein existence level 1. Counteracts the innate antiviral activity of host APOBEC3F and APOBEC3G. Forms a complex with host APOBEC3F and APOBEC3G thus preventing the entry of these lethally hypermutating enzymes into progeny virions. Recruits an active E3 ubiquitin ligase complex composed of elongin BC, CUL5, and RBX2 to induce polyubiquitination of APOBEC3G and APOBEC3F. In turn, they are directed to the 26S proteasome for degradation. Vif interaction with APOBEC3G also blocks its cytidine deaminase activity in a proteasome-inde
   3189..3306    -  misc_feature   cPPT/CTS: central polypurine tract and central termination sequence of HIV-1
   3455..3814    -  CDS            HIV-1 gag (fragment): gag protein from human immunodeficiency virus 1; gag
   3798..3923    -  misc_feature   HIV-1 Ψ: packaging signal of human immunodeficiency virus type 1
   3970..4227    -  LTR            5' LTR (truncated): truncated 5' long terminal repeat (LTR) from HIV-1
   4229..4608    -  enhancer       CMV enhancer: human cytomegalovirus immediate early enhancer
   4639..4743    +  promoter       AmpR promoter: bla
   4744..5604    +  CDS            AmpR: β-lactamase; bla; confers resistance to ampicillin, carbenicillin, and related antibiotics
   5775..6363    +  rep_origin     ori: high-copy-number ColE1/pMB1/pBR322/pUC origin of replication
   6546..6600    +  CDS            lacI (fragment): lac repressor; lacI; The lac repressor binds to the lac operator to inhibit transcription in E. coli. This inhibition can be relieved by adding lactose or isopropyl-β-D-thiogalactopyranoside (IPTG).
   6602..6736    -  polyA_signal   SV40 poly(A) signal: SV40 polyadenylation signal
   6756..6891    -  rep_origin     SV40 ori: SV40 origin of replication
   6915..6937    -  promoter       SV40 promoter (fragment): SV40 enhancer and early promoter
   6944..6983    +  CDS            lacI (fragment): lac repressor; lacI; The lac repressor binds to the lac operator to inhibit transcription in E. coli. This inhibition can be relieved by adding lactose or isopropyl-β-D-thiogalactopyranoside (IPTG).
   6996..7017    +  protein_bind   CAP binding site: CAP binding activates transcription in the presence of cAMP. E. coli catabolite activator protein
   7032..7062    +  promoter       lac promoter: promoter for the E. coli lac operon
   7070..7086    +  protein_bind   lac operator: The lac repressor binds to the lac operator to inhibit transcription in E. coli. This inhibition can be relieved by adding lactose or isopropyl-β-D-thiogalactopyranoside (IPTG). lac repressor encoded by lacI
>Addgene plasmid #244683 | CL20_mEGFP_FOidr_131 | addgene full sequence | sequence record 488154 | Addgene NGS Result
AAAAAAAATCTAACCTCAAGTCAAGGCTTTTCTATGGAATAAGGAATGGACAGCAGGGGGCTGTTTCATA
TACTGATGACCTCTTTATAGCCAACCTTTGTTCATGGCAGCCAGCATATGGGCATATGTTGCCAAACTCT
AAACCAAATACTCATTCTGATGTTTTAAATGATTTGCCCTCCCATATGTCCTTCCGAGTGAGAGACACAA
AAAATTCCAACACACTATTGCAATGAAAATAAATTTCCTTTATTAGCCAGAAGTCAGATGCTCAAGGGGC
TTCATGATGTCCCCATAATTTTTGGCAGAGGGAAAAAGATCTGCTAGCTCGAGCAGCTGAAGCTTTATTG
AGGCTTAAGCAGTGGGTTCCCTAGTTAGCCAGAGAGCTCCCAGGCTCAGATCTGGTCTAACCAGAGAGAC
CCAGTACAGGCAAAAAGCAGATCTTGTCTTCTTTGGGAGTGAATTAGCCCTTCCAGTCCCCCCTTTTCTT
TTAAAAAGTGGCTAAGATCTACAGCTGCCTTGTAAGTCATTGGTCTTAAAGGTACCGTAATCTTATCTAG
AACCGGTTCAGCCTTCGTCTCGCTTGCGTTTATTGGTGTCAGCAGAAGGAGAAGTAATGCCCAGGATTCC
TGAAATTGAATATGAACTTCCAGCGCTATCTGTGGATACGGAAGAAACTTGTGTCACAGAACCTGTGCTC
ACTATGGAGTGACTTGAAGCGGGTACAGGCTGGTTTGGAGGTTGCTGGACCTTCGTTCTAATCCGGGAAG
CGGCCGCACTTCCCCCGGAGCCTCCGCTTCCGCCCTTGTACAGCTCGTCCATGCCGAGAGTGATCCCGGC
GGCGGTCACGAACTCCAGCAGGACCATGTGATCGCGCTTCTCGTTGGGGTCTTTGCTCAGCTTGGACTGG
GTGCTCAGGTAGTGGTTGTCGGGCAGCAGCACGGGGCCGTCGCCGATGGGGGTGTTCTGCTGGTAGTGGT
CGGCGAGCTGCACGCTGCCGTCCTCGATGTTGTGGCGGATCTTGAAGTTCACCTTGATGCCGTTCTTCTG
CTTGTCGGCCATGATATAGACGTTGTGGCTGTTGTAGTTGTACTCCAGCTTGTGCCCCAGGATGTTGCCG
TCCTCCTTGAAGTCGATGCCCTTCAGCTCGATGCGGTTCACCAGGGTGTCGCCCTCGAACTTCACCTCGG
CGCGGGTCTTGTAGTTGCCGTCGTCCTTGAAGAAGATGGTGCGCTCCTGGACGTAGCCTTCGGGCATGGC
GGACTTGAAGAAGTCGTGCTGCTTCATGTGGTCGGGGTAGCGGCTGAAGCACTGCACGCCGTAGGTCAGG
GTGGTCACGAGGGTGGGCCAGGGCACGGGCAGCTTGCCGGTGGTGCAGATGAACTTCAGGGTCAGCTTGC
CGTAGGTGGCATCGCCCTCGCCCTCGCCGGACACGCTGAACTTGTGGCCGTTTACGTCGCCGTCCAGCTC
GACCAGGATGGGCACCACCCCGGTGAACAGCTCCTCGCCCTTGCTCACCATGGTGGCGACCGGTGGATCC
CGGGCCCGCGGTACCGTCGACTGCAGAATTCGGTTCACTAAACGAGCCCGGTTCACTAAACGAGCTCTGC
TTATATAGACCTCCCACCGTACACGCCTACCGCCCATTTGCGTCAATGGGGCGGAGTTGTTACGACATTT
TGGAAAGTCCCGTTGATTTTGGTGCCAAAACAAACTCCCATTGACGTCAATGGGGTGGAGACTTGGAAAT
CCCCGTGAGTCAAACCGCTATCCACGCCCATTGATGTACTGCCAAAACCGCATCACCATGGTAATAGCGA
TGACTAATACGTAGATGTACTGCCAAGTAGGAAAGTCCCATAAGGTCATGTACTGGGCATAATGCCAGGC
GGGCCATTTACCGTCATTGACGTCAATAGGGGGCGTACTTGGCATATGATACACTTGATGTACTGCCAAG
TGGGCAGTTTACCGTAAATACTCCACCCATTGACGTCAATGGAAAGTCCCTATTGGCGTTACTATGGGAA
CATACGTCATTATTGACGTCAATGGGCGGGGGTCGTTGGGCGGTCAGCCAGGCGGGCCATTTACCGTAAG
TTATGTAACGCGGAACTCCATATATGGGCTATGAACTAATGACCCCGTAATTGATTACTATTAATAACTA
GCACGCGTTCGAAGCTTGAGCTCGGTCCCCTCGGGGTTGGGAGGTGGGTCTGAAACGATAATGGTGAATA
TCCCTGCCTAACTCTATTCACTATAGAAAGTACAGCAAAAACTATTCTTAAACCTACCAAGCCTCCTACT
ATCATTATGAATAATTTTATATACCACAGCCAATTTGTTATGTTAAACCAATTCCACAAACTTGCCCATT
TATCTAATTCCAATAATTCTTGTTCATTCTTTTCTTGCTGGTTTTGCGATTCTTCAATTAAGGAGTGTAT
TAAGCTTGTGTAATTGTTAATTTCTCTGTCCCACTCCATCCAGGTCGTGTGATTCCAAATCTGTTCCAGA
GATTTATTACTCCAACTAGCATTCCAAGGCACAGCAGTGGTGCAAATGAGTTTTCCAGAGCAACCCCAAA
TCCCCAGGAGCTGTTGATCCTTTAGGTATCTTTCCACAGCCAGGATTCTTGCCTGGAGCTGCTTGATGCC
CCAGACTGTGAGTTGCAACAGATGCTGTTGCGCCTCAATAGCCCTCAGCAAATTGTTCTGCTGCTGCACT
ATACCAGACAATAATTGTCTGGCCTGTACCGTCAGCGTCATTGACGCTGCGCCCATAGTGCTTCCTGCTG
CTCCCAAGAACCCAAGGAACAAAGCTCCTATTCCCACTGCTCTTTTTTCTCTCTGCACCACTCTTCTCTT
TGCCTTGGTGGGTGCTACTCCTAATGGTTCAATTTTTACTACTTTATATTTATATAATTCACTTCTCCAA
TTGTCCCTCATATCTCCTCCTTATGGTGTTTTACTAAACTTTTCCATGTTCTAATCCTCATCCTGTCTAC
TTGCCACACAATCATCACCTGCCATCTGTTTTCCATAATCCCTAATGATCTTTGCTTTTCTTCTTGGCAC
TACTTTTATGTCACTATTATCTTGTATTACTACTGCCCCTTCACCTTTCCAGAGGAGCTTTGCTGGTCCT
TTCCAAAGTGGATTTCTGCTGTCCCTGTAATAAACCCGAAAATTTTGAATTTTTGTAATTTGTTTTTGTA
ATTCTTTAGTTTGTATGTCTGTTGCTATTATGTCTACTATTCTTTCCCCTGCACTGTACCCCCCAATCCC
CCCTTTTCTTTTAAAATTGTGGATGAATACTGCCATTTGTACTGCTGTCTTAAGATGTTCAGCCTGATCT
CTTACCTGTCCTATAATTTTCTTTAATTCTTTATTCATAGATTCTACTACTCCTTGACTTTGGGGATTGT
AGGGAATTTCCAGGTCTGAAGATCCTGCTGCTTGCTGTGCTTTTTTCTTACTTTTGTTTTGCTCTTCCTC
TATCTTGTCTAAAGCTTCCTTGGTGTCTTTTATCTCTATCCTTTGATGCACACAATAGAGGGTTGCTACT
GTATTATATAATGATCTAAGTTCTTCTGATCCTGTCTGAAGGGATGGTTGTAGCTGTCCCAGTATTTGTC
TACAGCCTTCTGATGTTTCTAACAGGCCAGTATTAACTGCGAATCGTTCTAGCTCCCTGCTTGCCCATAC
TATATGTTTTAATTTATATTTTTTCTTTCCCCCTGGCCTTAACCGAATTTTTTCCCATCGCGATCTAATT
CTCCCCCGCTTAATACTGACGCTCTCGCACCCATCTCTCTCCTTCTAGCCTCCGCTAGTCAAAATTTTTG
GCGTACTCACCAGTCGCCGCCCCTCGCCTCTTGCCGTGCGCGCTTCAGCAAGCCGAGTCCTGCGTCGAGA
GAGCTCCTCTGGTTTCCCTTTCGCTTTCAAGTCCCTGTTCGGGCGCCACTGCTAGAGATTTTCCACACTG
ACTAAAAGGGTCTGAGGGATCTCTAGTTACCAGAGTCACACAACAGACGGGCACACACTACTTGAAGCAC
TCAAGGCAAGCTTTATTGAGGCTTAAGCAGTGGGTTCCCTAGTTAGCCAGAGAGCTCCCAGGCTCAGATC
TGGTCTAACCAGAGAGACCCAGTACAGGCAAAAAGCAGCTGCTTATATGCAGGATCTGAGGGCTCGCCAC
TCCCCAGTCCCGCCCAGGCCACGCCTCCCATGGTAATAGCGATGACTAATACGTAGATGTACTGCCAAGT
AGGAAAGTCCCATAAGGTCATGTACTGGGCATAATGCCAGGCGGGCCATTTACCGTCATTGACGTCAATA
GGGGGCGTACTTGGCATATGATACACTTGATGTACTGCCAAGTGGGCAGTTTACCGTAAATACTCCACCC
ATTGACGTCAATGGAAAGTCCCTATTGGCGTTACTATGGGAACATACGTCATTATTGACGTCAATGGGCG
GGGGTCGTTGGGCGGTCAGCCAGGCGGGCCATTTACCGTAAGTTATGTAACGCGGAACTCCATATATGGG
CTATGAACTAATGACCCCGTAATTGATTACTATTAATAACTAGTCAATAATCAATGTCGACCCAGGTGGC
ACTTTTCGGGGAAATGTGCGCGGAACCCCTATTTGTTTATTTTTCTAAATACATTCAAATATGTATCCGC
TCATGAGACAATAACCCTGATAAATGCTTCAATAATATTGAAAAAGGAAGAGTATGAGTATTCAACATTT
CCGTGTCGCCCTTATTCCCTTTTTTGCGGCATTTTGCCTTCCTGTTTTTGCTCACCCAGAAACGCTGGTG
AAAGTAAAAGATGCTGAAGATCAGTTGGGTGCACGAGTGGGTTACATCGAACTGGATCTCAACAGCGGTA
AGATCCTTGAGAGTTTTCGCCCCGAAGAACGTTTTCCAATGATGAGCACTTTTAAAGTTCTGCTATGTGG
CGCGGTATTATCCCGTATTGACGCCGGGCAAGAGCAACTCGGTCGCCGCATACACTATTCTCAGAATGAC
TTGGTTGAGTACTCACCAGTCACAGAAAAGCATCTTACGGATGGCATGACAGTAAGAGAATTATGCAGTG
CTGCCATAACCATGAGTGATAACACTGCGGCCAACTTACTTCTGACAACGATCGGAGGACCGAAGGAGCT
AACCGCTTTTTTGCACAACATGGGGGATCATGTAACTCGCCTTGATCGTTGGGAACCGGAGCTGAATGAA
GCCATACCAAACGACGAGCGTGACACCACGATGCCTGTAGCAATGGCAACAACGTTGCGCAAACTATTAA
CTGGCGAACTACTTACTCTAGCTTCCCGGCAACAATTAATAGACTGGATGGAGGCGGATAAAGTTGCAGG
ACCACTTCTGCGCTCGGCCCTTCCGGCTGGCTGGTTTATTGCTGATAAATCTGGAGCCGGTGAGCGTGGG
TCTCGCGGTATCATTGCAGCACTGGGGCCAGATGGTAAGCCCTCCCGTATCGTAGTTATCTACACGACGG
GGAGTCAGGCAACTATGGATGAACGAAATAGACAGATCGCTGAGATAGGTGCCTCACTGATTAAGCATTG
GTAACTGTCAGACCAAGTTTACTCATATATACTTTAGATTGATTTAAAACTTCATTTTTAATTTAAAAGG
ATCTAGGTGAAGATCCTTTTTGATAATCTCATGACCAAAATCCCTTAACGTGAGTTTTCGTTCCACTGAG
CGTCAGACCCCGTAGAAAAGATCAAAGGATCTTCTTGAGATCCTTTTTTTCTGCGCGTAATCTGCTGCTT
GCAAACAAAAAAACCACCGCTACCAGCGGTGGTTTGTTTGCCGGATCAAGAGCTACCAACTCTTTTTCCG
AAGGTAACTGGCTTCAGCAGAGCGCAGATACCAAATACTGTTCTTCTAGTGTAGCCGTAGTTAGGCCACC
ACTTCAAGAACTCTGTAGCACCGCCTACATACCTCGCTCTGCTAATCCTGTTACCAGTGGCTGCTGCCAG
TGGCGATAAGTCGTGTCTTACCGGGTTGGACTCAAGACGATAGTTACCGGATAAGGCGCAGCGGTCGGGC
TGAACGGGGGGTTCGTGCACACAGCCCAGCTTGGAGCGAACGACCTACACCGAACTGAGATACCTACAGC
GTGAGCTATGAGAAAGCGCCACGCTTCCCGAAGGGAGAAAGGCGGACAGGTATCCGGTAAGCGGCAGGGT
CGGAACAGGAGAGCGCACGAGGGAGCTTCCAGGGGGAAACGCCTGGTATCTTTATAGTCCTGTCGGGTTT
CGCCACCTCTGACTTGAGCGTCGATTTTTGTGATGCTCGTCAGGGGGGCGGAGCCTATGGAAAAACGCCA
GCAACGCGGCCTTTTTACGGTTCCTGGCCTTTTGCTGGCCTTTTGCTCACATGTTCTTTCCTGCGTTATC
CCCTGATTCTGTGGATAACCGTATTACCGCCTTTGAGTGAGCTGATACCGCTCGCCGCAGCCGAACGACC
GAGCGCAGCGAGTCAGTGAGCGAGGAAGCGGAAGAGCGCCCAATACGCAAACCGCCTCTCCCCGCGCGTT
GGCCGATTCATTAATGCAGCGGATCCAGACATGATAAGATACATTGATGAGTTTGGACAAACCACAACTA
GAATGCAGTGAAAAAAATGCTTTATTTGTGAAATTTGTGATGCTATTGCTTTATTTGTAACCATTATAAG
CTGCAATAAACAAGTTAGCTTTTTGCAAAAGCCTAGGCCTCCAAAAAAGCCTCCTCACTACTTCTGGAAT
AGCTCAGAGGCCGAGGCGGCCTCGGCCTCTGCATAAATAAAAAAAATTAGTCAGCCATGGGGCGGAGAAT
GGGCGGAACTGGGCGGAGTTAGGGGCGGGATGGGCGGAGTTAGGGGCGGGACTATGGTTGCTGACTAATT
GAGATGCGGATCCGCTGGCACGACAGGTTTCCCGACTGGAAAGCGGGCAGTGAGCGCAACGCAATTAATG
TGAGTTAGCTCACTCATTAGGCACCCCAGGCTTTACACTTTATGCTTCCGGCTCGTATGTTGTGTGGAAT
TGTGAGCGGATAACAATTTCACACAGGAAACAGCTATGACCATGATTACGCCAAGCTTGGGCTGCAGGTC
GAGGGATCTCCATAAGAGAAGAGGGACAGCTATGACTGGGAGTAGTCAGGAGAGGAGGAAAAATCTGGCT
AGTAAAACATGTAAGGAAAATTTTAGGGATGTTAAAGAAAAAAATAACACAAAACAAAATAT
